Addgene plasmid #15903: pRK5myc Rac1 L61
Depositing lab: Alan Hall. Depositing organization: University College London. Publication: Rho GTPases control polarity, protrusion, and adhesion during cell movement. Nobes CD, Hall A. J Cell Biol. 1999 Mar 22. 144(6):1235-44. 10.1083/jcb.144.6.1235 PubMed 10087266.
Backbone
  Vector backbone: pRK5-myc
  Backbone size w/o insert (bp): 4750
  Vector type: Mammalian Expression
Growth in bacteria
  Bacterial resistance: Ampicillin, 100 μg/mL
  Growth temperature: 37°C
  Growth strain: DH5alpha
  Copy number: High Copy
Gene/Insert
  Gene/Insert name: Rac1 (alt name: Isoform 1 of Rac)
  Species: H. sapiens (human)
  Insert size (bp): 600
  Mutation: Q61L
  Entrez Gene: RAC1 (a.k.a. MIG5, MRD48, Rac-1, TC-25, p21-Rac1)
  Tag / fusion protein: myc (N terminal on backbone)
  Cloning method: Restriction Enzyme; 5′ cloning site BamHI (not destroyed); 3′ cloning site EcoRI (not destroyed)
  Sequencing primers: 5′ SP6
Terms and licenses: Academic/Nonprofit Terms; Industry Terms: Not Available to Industry
Depositor comments: Constitutively activated Rac.
How to cite: pRK5myc Rac1 L61 was a gift from Alan Hall (Addgene plasmid # 15903 ; http://n2t.net/addgene:15903 ; RRID:Addgene_15903)
