[The description below was written by a language model from this plasmid's Addgene catalogue record.]
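Description:
pRK5myc Rac1 L61 is a mammalian expression plasmid built on the pRK5-myc backbone (about 4.75 kb without insert) that carries a roughly 600 bp cDNA for human RAC1, isoform 1 of the Rac small GTPase. It is maintained in E. coli as a high-copy plasmid under ampicillin selection. The record does not list a promoter, origin of replication or polyadenylation signal, and no feature table is provided, so the regulatory elements driving expression in mammalian cells cannot be stated from the given information. No mammalian selection marker is recorded either.

The Rac1 coding sequence was inserted by restriction cloning between BamHI and EcoRI sites, both of which remain intact, placing it in frame behind a myc epitope tag supplied by the backbone. The expressed protein is therefore N-terminally myc-tagged, which allows it to be distinguished from endogenous Rac1 by anti-myc immunofluorescence or immunoblotting. The insert carries the Q61L substitution, which the depositor describes as constitutively activated Rac. This change in Ras-family GTPases generally impairs GTP hydrolysis, so the protein stays in its GTP-bound, signalling-competent state regardless of upstream regulation.

The construct is suited to introducing a dominant, active form of Rac1 into cultured mammalian cells to examine the consequences of sustained Rac signalling. The associated publication concerns how Rho-family GTPases control polarity, protrusion and adhesion during cell movement, consistent with its use in studies of actin cytoskeleton organisation and cell migration.
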