>Addgene plasmid #15903 | pRK5myc Rac1 L61 | addgene partial sequence | sequence record 22298 | SP6 5'-ATTTAGGTGACACTATAG-3'
GTGTCCACTCCCAGGTCCAACTGCACCTCGGTTCTATCGATTGAATTGGCCACCATGGAGCAGAAGCTGA
TCTCCGAGGAGGACCTGGGATCCCCGCAGGCCATCAAGTGTGTGGTGGTGGGAGACGGAGCTGTAGGTAA
AACTTGCCTACTGATCAGTTACACAACCAATGCATTTCCTGGAGAATATATCCCTACTGTCTTTGACAAT
TATTCTGCCAATGTTATGGTAGATGGAAAACCGGTGAATCTGGGCTTATGGGATACAGCTGGACTAGAAG
ATTATGACAGATTACGCCCCCTATCCTATCCGCAAACAGATGTGTTCTTAATTTGCTTTTCCCTTGTGAG
TCCTGCATCATTTGAAAATGTCCGTGCAAAGTGGTATCCTGAGGTGCGGCACCACTGTCCCAACACTCCC
ATCATCCTAGTGGGAACTAAACTTGATCTTAGGGATGATAAAGACACGATCGAGAAACTGAAGGAGAAGA
AGCTGACTCCCATCACCTATCCGCAGGGTCTAGCCATGGCTAAGGAGATTGGTGCCGTAAAATACCTGGA
GTGCTCGGCGCTCACACAGCGAGGCCTCAAGACAGTGTTTGACGAAGCGATCCGAGCAGTCCTCTGCCCG
CCTCCCGTGAAGAAGAGGAAGAGAAAATGCCTGCTGTTGTAAGAATTCCTGCAGAAGCTTGGCCGCCATG
GCCCAACTTGTTTATTGCAGCTTATAATGGTTACAAATAAAGCAATAGCAT
